Addgene plasmid #191784: pICSL11197
Purpose: SpCas9 expression in plants
Depositing lab: Wendy Harwood. Depositing organization: John Innes Centre. Publication: Efficient Targeted Mutagenesis in Brassica Crops Using CRISPR/Cas Systems. Lawrenson T, Youles M, Chhetry M, Clarke M, Harwood W, Hundleby P. Methods Mol Biol. 2023;2653:253-271. doi: 10.1007/978-1-0716-3131-7_16. PubMed 36995631.
Backbone
  Vector backbone: n/a
  Backbone size w/o insert (bp): 4371
  Vector type: Plant Expression, CRISPR
Growth in bacteria
  Bacterial resistance: Ampicillin, 100 μg/mL
  Growth temperature: 37°C
  Growth strain: DH5alpha
  Copy number: High Copy
Gene/Insert
  Gene/Insert name: AtUbi10::Cas9 +13 introns-T-E9
  Species: Streptococcus pyogenes
  Insert size (bp): 7760
  Cloning method: Restriction Enzyme; 5′ cloning site unknown (unknown if destroyed)
Resource information
  A portion of this plasmid was derived from a plasmid made by: Made by Mark Youles
Terms and licenses: Academic/Nonprofit Terms; Industry Terms: Not Available to Industry
How to cite: pICSL11197 was a gift from Wendy Harwood (Addgene plasmid # 191784 ; http://n2t.net/addgene:191784 ; RRID:Addgene_191784)
