[The description below was written by a language model from this plasmid's Addgene catalogue record and pLannotate feature annotations shown in this document.]
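Description:
pICSL11197 is a plant expression and CRISPR plasmid carrying a transcription unit for Streptococcus pyogenes Cas9. The record gives no named backbone, but the annotated features show a binary-type architecture. Nopaline C58 left and right T-DNA border repeats flank the payload region. The backbone combines a high-copy ColE1/pUC origin for propagation in E. coli with the broad-host-range incP oriV and its replication initiator gene trfA, which together normally permit maintenance in Agrobacterium. Bacterial selection is by ampicillin through the bla gene and its own promoter. No plant-selectable marker or guide RNA cassette is annotated, so the plasmid appears to supply only the nuclease component. How it is combined with other modules is not stated in the record.

The roughly 7.8 kb insert is described as AtUbi10::Cas9 +13 introns-T-E9. This denotes the Cas9 coding sequence driven by the Arabidopsis ubiquitin 10 promoter, a strong constitutive plant promoter, and terminated by the pea rbcS-E9 terminator and polyadenylation signal. The promoter itself was not picked up by the automated annotation, but unannotated sequence between the right border and the start of Cas9 leaves room for it. Cas9 is annotated as a short fragment followed by a long block. This is consistent with a coding sequence interrupted by introns, which are generally added to raise expression in plants and also prevent production of functional protein in bacteria. Any nuclear localisation signals or tags are not recorded. The stated purpose is SpCas9 expression in plants, and the associated work concerns targeted mutagenesis in Brassica crops.
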