Features (pLannotate 1.2.2; 10 found; start..end, strand, type, name):
     81..105     -  misc_feature   LB T-DNA repeat: left border repeat from nopaline C58 T-DNA
    197..828     +  rep_origin     oriV: incP origin of replication
    915..1019    +  promoter       AmpR promoter: bla
   1020..1880    +  CDS            AmpR: β-lactamase; bla; confers resistance to ampicillin, carbenicillin, and related antibiotics
   2051..2639    +  rep_origin     ori: high-copy-number ColE1/pMB1/pBR322/pUC origin of replication
   2975..4120    +  CDS            trfA: TRFA_ECOLX - Experimental evidence at protein level: Swiss-Prot protein existence level 1. Also involved in plasmid copy number control, promoting intermolecular coupling of protein bound iterons at oriV, which inhibits replication initiation. From Escherichia coli.
   4279..4303    -  misc_feature   RB T-DNA repeat: right border repeat from nopaline C58 T-DNA
   5722..6000    +  CDS            cas9 (fragment): CAS9_STRP1 - Also known as csn1 From Streptococcus pyogenes serotype M1.
   6131..11089   +  CDS            cas9: CAS9_STRP1 - Also known as csn1 From Streptococcus pyogenes serotype M1.
  11473..12104   +  terminator     E9 terminator: terminator and polyadenylation signal from the pea rbcS-E9 gene
>Addgene plasmid #191784 | pICSL11197 | addgene full sequence | sequence record 377098 | Addgene NGS Result
ACAGAGTGGGGCCCACTGCATCCACCCCAGTACATTAAAAACGTCCGCAATGTGTTATTAAGTTGTCTAA
GCGTCAATTTGTTTACACCACAATATATCCTGCCACCAGCCAGCCAACAGCTCCCCGACCGGCAGCTCGG
CACAAAATCACCACTCGATACAGGCAGCCCATCAGTCAGATCAGGATCTCCTTTGCGACGCTCACCGGGC
TGGTTGCCCTCGCCGCTGGGCTGGCGGCCGTCTATGGCCCTGCAAACGCGCCAGAAACGCCGTCGAAGCC
GTGTGCGAGACACCGCGGCCGCCGGCGTTGTGGATACCTCGCGGAAAACTTGGCCCTCACTGACAGATGA
GGGGCGGACGTTGACACTTGAGGGGCCGACTCACCCGGCGCGGCGTTGACAGATGAGGGGCAGGCTCGAT
TTCGGCCGGCGACGTGGAGCTGGCCAGCCTCGCAAATCGGCGAAAACGCCTGATTTTACGCGAGTTTCCC
ACAGATGATGTGGACAAGCCTGGGGATAAGTGCCCTGCGGTATTGACACTTGAGGGGCGCGACTACTGAC
AGATGAGGGGCGCGATCCTTGACACTTGAGGGGCAGAGTGCTGACAGATGAGGGGCGCACCTATTGACAT
TTGAGGGGCTGTCCACAGGCAGAAAATCCAGCATTTGCAAGGGTTTCCGCCCGTTTTTCGGCCACCGCTA
ACCTGTCTTTTAACCTGCTTTTAAACCAATATTTATAAACCTTGTTTTTAACCAGGGCTGCGCCCTGTGC
GCGTGACCGCGCACGCCGAAGGGGGGTGCCCCCCCTTCTCGAACCCTCCCGGCCCGCTAACGCGGGCCTC
CCATCCCCCCAGGGGCTGCGCCCCTCGGCCGCGAACGGCCTCACCCCAAAAATGGCAGCGCTGGCCAATT
CGTGCGCGGAACCCCTATTTGTTTATTTTTCTAAATACATTCAAATATGTATCCGCTCATGAGACAATAA
CCTTGATAAATGCTTCAATAATATTGAAAAAGGAAGAGTATGAGTATTCAACATTTCCGTGTCGCCCTTA
TTCCCTTTTTTGCGGCATTTTGCCTTCCTGTTTTTGCTCACCCAGAAACGCTGGTGAAAGTAAAAGATGC
TGAAGATCAGTTGGGTGCACGAGTGGGTTACATCGAACTGGATCTCAACAGCGGTAAGATCCTTGAGAGT
TTTCGCCCCGAAGAACGTTTTCCAATGATGAGCACTTTTAAAGTTCTGCTATGTGGCGCGGTATTATCCC
GTATTGACGCCGGGCAAGAGCAACTCGGTCGCCGCATACACTATTCTCAGAATGACTTGGTTGAGTACTC
ACCAGTCACAGAAAAGCATCTTACGGATGGCATGACAGTAAGAGAATTATGCAGTGCTGCCATAACCATG
AGTGATAACACTGCGGCCAACTTACTTCTGACAACGATCGGAGGACCGAAGGAGCTAACCGCTTTTTTGC
ACAACATGGGGGATCATGTAACTCGCCTTGATCGTTGGGAACCGGAGCTGAATGAAGCCATACCAAACGA
CGAGCGTGACACCACGATGCCTGTAGCAATGGCAACAACGTTGCGCAAACTATTAACTGGCGAACTACTT
ACTCTAGCTTCCCGGCAACAATTAATAGACTGGATGGAGGCGGATAAAGTTGCAGGACCACTTCTGCGCT
CGGCCCTTCCGGCTGGCTGGTTTATTGCTGATAAATCTGGAGCCGGTGAGCGTGGTTCTCGCGGTATCAT
TGCAGCACTGGGGCCAGATGGTAAGCCCTCCCGTATCGTAGTTATCTACACGACGGGGAGTCAGGCAACT
ATGGATGAACGAAATAGACAGATCGCTGAGATAGGTGCCTCACTGATTAAGCATTGGTAACTGTCAGACC
AAGTTTACTCATATATACTTTAGATTGATTTAAAACTTCATTTTTAATTTAAAAGGATCTAGGTGAAGAT
CCTTTTTGATAATCTCATGACCAAAATCCCTTAACGTGAGTTTTCGTTCCACTGAGCGTCAGACCCCGTA
GAAAAGATCAAAGGATCTTCTTGAGATCCTTTTTTTCTGCGCGTAATCTGCTGCTTGCAAACAAAAAAAC
CACCGCTACCAGCGGTGGTTTGTTTGCCGGATCAAGAGCTACCAACTCTTTTTCCGAAGGTAACTGGCTT
CAGCAGAGCGCAGATACCAAATACTGTTCTTCTAGTGTAGCCGTAGTTAGGCCACCACTTCAAGAACTCT
GTAGCACCGCCTACATACCTCGCTCTGCTAATCCTGTTACCAGTGGCTGCTGCCAGTGGCGATAAGTCGT
GTCTTACCGGGTTGGACTCAAGACGATAGTTACCGGATAAGGCGCAGCGGTCGGGCTGAACGGGGGGTTC
GTGCACACAGCCCAGCTTGGAGCGAACGACCTACACCGAACTGAGATACCTACAGCGTGAGCTATGAGAA
AGCGCCACGCTTCCCGAAGGGAGAAAGGCGGACAGGTATCCGGTAAGCGGCAGGGTCGGAACAGGAGAGC
GCACGAGGGAGCTTCCAGGGGGAAACGCCTGGTATCTTTATAGTCCTGTCGGGTTTCGCCACCTCTGACT
TGAGCGTCGATTTTTGTGATGCTCGTCAGGGGGGCGGAGCCTATGGAAAAACGCCAGCAACGCGGCCTTT
TTACGGTTCCTGGCAGATCCTAGATGTGGCGCAACGATGCCGGCGACAAGCAGGAGCGCACCGACTTCTT
CCGCATCAAGTGTTTTGGCTCTCAGGCCGAGGCCCACGGCAAGTATTTGGGCAAGGGGTCGCTGGTATTC
GTGCAGGGCAAGATTCGGAATACCAAGTACGAGAAGGACGGCCAGACGGTCTACGGGACCGACTTCATTG
CCGATAAGGTGGATTATCTGGACACCAAGGCACCAGGCGGGTCAAATCAGGAATAAGGGCACATTGCCCC
GGCGTGAGTCGGGGCAATCCCGCAAGGAGGGTGAATGAATCGGACGTTTGACCGGAAGGCATACAGGCAA
GAACTGATCGACGCGGGGTTTTCCGCCGAGGATGCCGAAACCATCGCAAGCCGCACCGTCATGCGTGCGC
CCCGCGAAACCTTCCAGTCCGTCGGCTCGATGGTCCAGCAAGCTACGGCCAAGATCGAGCGCGACAGCGT
GCAACTGGCTCCCCCTGCCCTGCCCGCGCCATCGGCCGCCGTGGAGCGTTCGCGTCGTCTTGAACAGGAG
GCGGCAGGTTTGGCGAAGTCGATGACCATCGACACGCGAGGAACTATGACGACCAAGAAGCGAAAAACCG
CCGGCGAGGACCTGGCAAAACAGGTCAGCGAGGCCAAGCAGGCCGCGTTGCTGAAACACACGAAGCAGCA
GATCAAGGAAATGCAGCTTTCCTTGTTCGATATTGCGCCGTGGCCGGACACGATGCGAGCGATGCCAAAC
GACACGGCCCGCTCTGCCCTGTTCACCACGCGCAACAAGAAAATCCCGCGCGAGGCGCTGCAAAACAAGG
TCATTTTCCACGTCAACAAGGACGTGAAGATCACCTACACCGGCGTCGAGCTGCGGGCCGACGATGACGA
ACTGGTGTGGCAGCAGGTGTTGGAGTACGCGAAGCGCACCCCTATCGGCGAGCCGATCACCTTCACGTTC
TACGAGCTTTGCCAGGACCTGGGCTGGTCGATCAATGGCCGGTATTACACGAAGGCCGAGGAATGCCTGT
CGCGCCTACAGGCGACGGCGATGGGCTTCACGTCCGACCGCGTTGGGCACCTGGAATCGGTGTCGCTGCT
GCACCGCTTCCGCGTCCTGGACCGTGGCAAGAAAACGTCCCGTTGCCAGGTCCTGATCGACGAGGAAATC
GTCGTGCTGTTTGCTGGCGACCACTACACGAAATTCATATGGGAGAAGTACCGCAAGCTGTCGCCGACGG
CCCGACGGATGTTCGACTATTTCAGCTCGCACCGGGAGCCGTACCCGCTCAAGCTGGAAACCTTCCGCCT
CATGTGCGGATCGGATTCCACCCGCGTGAAGAAGTGGCGCGAGCAGGTCGGCGAAGCCTGCGAAGAGTTG
CGAGGCAGCGGCCTGGTGGAACACGCCTGGGTCAATGATGACCTGGTGCATTGCAAACGCTAGGGCCTTG
TGGGGTCAGTTCCGGCTGGGGGTTCAGCAGCCAGCGCCTGATCTGGGGAACCCTGTGGTTGGCATGCACA
TACAAATGGACGAACGGATAAACCTTTTCACGCCCTTTTAAATATCCGATTATTCTAATAAACGCTCTTT
TCTCTTAGGTTTACCCGCCAATATATCCTGTCAAACACTGATAGTTTAAACCACTTCGTGCAGAAGACAA
TAGTGGAGGTCGAGCTGCAGGTCAACGGATCAGGATATTCTTGTTTAAGATGTTGAACTCTATGGAGGTT
TGTATGAACTGATGATCTAGGACCGGATAAGTTCCCTTCTTCATAGCGAACTTATTCAAAGAATGTTTTG
TGTATCATTCTTGTTACATTGTTATTAATGAAAAAATATTATTGGTCATTGGACTGAACACGAGTGTTAA
ATATGGACCAGGCCCCAAATAAGATCCATTGATATATGAATTAAATAACAAGAATAAATCGAGTCACCAA
ACCACTTGCCTTTTTTAACGAGACTTGTTCACCAACTTGATACAAAAGTCATTATCCTATGCAAATCAAT
AATCATACAAAAATATCCAATAACACTAAAAAATTAAAAGAAATGGATAATTTCACAATATGTTATACGA
TAAAGAAGTTACTTTTCCAAGAAATTCACTGATTTTATAAGCCCACTTGCATTAGATAAATGGCAAAAAA
AAACAAAAAGGAAAAGAAATAAAGCACGAAGAATTCTAGAAAATACGAAATACGCTTCAATGCAGTGGGA
CCCACGGTTCAATTATTGCCAATTTTCAGCTCCACCGTATATTTAAAAAATAAAACGATAATGCTAAAAA
AATATAAATCGTAACGATCGTTAAATCTCAACGGCTGGATCTTATGACGACCGTTAGAAATTGTGGTTGT
CGACGAGTCAGTAATAAACGGCGTCAAAGTGGTTGCAGCCGGCACACACGAGTCGTGTTTATCAACTCAA
AGCACAAATACTTTTCCTCAACCTAAAAATAAGGCAATTAGCCAAAAACAACTTTGCGTGTAAACAACGC
TCAATACACGTGTCATTTTATTATTAGCTATTGCTTCACCGCCTTAGCTTTCTCGTGACCTAGTCGTCCT
CGTCTTTTCTTCTTCTTCTTCTATAAAACAATACCCAAAGAGCTCTTCTTCTTCACAATTCAGATTTCAA
TTTCTCAAAATCTTAAAAACTTTCTCTCAATTCTCTCTACCGTGATCAAGGTAAATTTCTGTGTTCCTTA
TTCTCTCAAAATCTTCGATTTTGTTTTCGTTCGATCCCAATTTCGTATATGTTCTTTGGTTTAGATTCTG
TTAATCTTAGATCGAACACGATTTTCTGGGTTTGATCGTTAGATATCATCTTAATTCTCGATTAGGGTTT
CATAGATATCATCCGATTTGTTCAAATAATTTGAGTTTTGTCGAATAATTACTCTTCGATTTGTGATTTC
TATCTAGATCTGGTGTTAGTTTCTAGTTTGTGCGATCGAATTTGTCGATTAATCTGAGTTTTTCTGATTA
ACAGGAATGGCTTCTAGCCCACCGAAGAAGAAGCGGAAGGTCAGCTGGAAAATGGACAAGAAGTACAGCA
TTGGACTTGATATTGGTACGAACTCAGTTGGGTGGGCCGTTATCACCGATGAATACAAGGTACCTTCGAA
GAAATTTAAAGTGCTGGGCAACACAGATAGGCACAGCATTAAGAAGAACTTGATCGGAGCTCTGCTCTTT
GACTCTGGAGAAACCGCGGAGGCGACAAGGCTTAAACGTACTGCGAGGAGAAGGTACACTCGCAGGAAGA
ACAGAATCTGTTATCTCCAAGAGATCTTTAGCAACGAGATGGCGAAGGTAAGGATTTTTATGATATAGTA
TGCTTATGTATTTTGTACTGAAAGCATATCCTGCTTCATTGGGATATTACTGAAAGCATTTAACTACATG
TAAACTCACTTGATGATCAATAAACTTGATTTTGCAGGTTGACGACTCGTTCTTCCATCGCCTCGAGGAA
TCCTTCCTGGTAGAGGAAGATAAGAAACACGAGCGTCACCCCATCTTTGGGAATATTGTTGACGAAGTAG
CCTATCATGAAAAGTATCCGACTATATACCACCTTCGCAAGAAGCTGGTGGACTCAACCGATAAGGCAGA
CCTTCGGCTCATATACCTGGCTCTCGCGCACATGATAAAGTTTCGTGGCCATTTCTTGATCGAAGGGGAC
CTCAACCCGGATAACTCCGATGTGGATAAACTGTTCATTCAGCTCGTCCAAACCTACAATCAGCTGTTCG
AGGAGAACCCCATCAATGCATCAGGTAACATTCCTTAGTTACCTTTCTTTTCTTTTTCCATCATAAGTTT
ATAGATTGTACATGCTTTGAGATTTTTCTTTGCAAACAATCTCAGGTGTCGACGCCAAGGCAATACTGTC
TGCCAGACTTTCGAAGTCCAGACGGCTTGAGAATCTGATCGCTCAATTGCCAGGCGAGAAGAAGAACGGC
TTGTTCGGGAATCTGATTGCACTGTCTCTGGGCCTCACCCCTAACTTCAAAAGCAACTTTGACCTCGCCG
AGGACGCGAAGCTGCAGCTGTCAAAGGATACATACGATGATGATCTGGACAATCTGCTCGCCCAAATAGG
TGCTCTTGAAATTGGAACTCTTCTTTTGTTGTCTAAACCTATCAATTTCTTTGCGGAAATTTATTTGAAG
CTGTAGAGTTAAAATTGAGTCTTTTAAACTTTTGTAGGTGATCAGTATGCCGACCTGTTCTTGGCTGCCA
AGAATCTGTCAGACGCTATCTTGCTCAGTGACATTCTGCGGGTCAACACGGAGATAACCAAAGCGCCACT
TAGCGCCTCCATGATCAAGAGGTACGACGAGCATCACCAGGATCTGACCCTTCTGAAGGCTTTGGTTCGC
CAGCAACTCCCCGAGAAGTACAAGGAGATTTTCTTTGACCAATCGAAGAATGGCTACGCAGGGTACATTG
ATGGAGGTAAGTTGTTACTTATGATTGTTTTCCTCTCTGCTACATGTATTTTGTTGTTCATTTCTGTAAG
ATATAAGAATTGAGTTTTCCTCTGATGATATTATTAGGTGCAAGTCAGGAGGAATTCTACAAATTCATCA
AGCCTATTCTGGAAAAGATGGACGGTACAGAGGAGCTGCTCGTTAAATTGAACCGCGAAGATTTGCTTCG
GAAGCAGCGTACCTTCGACAATGGCAGCATACCGCACCAGATCCACCTCGGTGAGCTGCATGCTATCTTG
AGGAGGCAAGAGGACTTCTATCCGTTCCTGAAAGACAACAGAGAGAAGATTGAAAAGATCCTCACGTTCC
GCATTCCCTACTATGTAGGTTAGTATCATATGAAGAAATACCTAGTTTCAGTTGATGAATGCTATTTTCT
GACCTCAGTTGTTCTCTTTTGAGAATTATTTCTTTTCTAATTTGCCTGATTTTTCTATTAATTCATTAGG
TCCACTCGCACGCGGGAACTCGCGGTTTGCGTGGATGACACGCAAATCCGAGGAGACTATCACGCCTTGG
AACTTCGAAGAGGTCGTGGACAAGGGTGCGAGTGCACAGTCCTTCATCGAAAGGATGACCAACTTCGATA
AGAATCTCCCAAATGAGAAAGTCCTGCCCAAGCATAGTCTCCTGTACGAATACTTCACGGTCTACAACGA
GCTGACGAAGGTGAAATATGTGACGGAGGGGATGCGCAAACCGGCCTTCCTGTCAGGTAAATCCTGGTCC
ACACTTTTACGATAAAAACACAAGATTTTAAACTATGAACTGATCAATAATCATTCCTAAAAGACCACAC
TTTTGTTTTGTTTCTAAAGTAATTTTTACTGTTATAACAGGTGAGCAGAAGAAGGCCATTGTCGATCTCT
TGTTCAAAACCAATCGGAAGGTCACTGTGAAACAGCTTAAAGAGGACTACTTTAAGAAGATCGAATGCTT
TGATTCTGTGGAAATCAGCGGCGTTGAGGATAGGTTCAATGCCTCTCTTGGCACATACCATGACCTGTTG
AAAATCATCAAGGACAAGGACTTCCTTGACAACGAGGAGAACGAGGACATCCTCGAGGACATCGTGCTGA
CTCTCACGCTGTTTGAGGACAGAGAAATGATCGAGGAGCGCCTTAAGACTTATGCGCATCTGTTCGATGA
CAAGGTCATGAAGCAGTTGAAGAGGAGGAGATATACAGGTAAGAGGTCAAAAGGTTTCCGCAATGATCCC
TCTTTTTTTGTTTCTCTAGTTTCAAGAATTTGGGTATATGACTAACTTCTGAGTGTTCCTTGATGCATAT
TTGTGATGAGACAAATGTTTGTTCTATGTTTTAGGTTGGGGAAGGCTCTCCAGGAAGCTCATCAACGGCA
TCCGCGACAAGCAATCCGGCAAGACTATACTGGACTTTCTCAAATCCGACGGTTTTGCGAATCGGAACTT
CATGCAGCTTATTCACGATGACTCACTGACCTTCAAAGAAGATATCCAGAAGGCCCAAGTGTCAGGTCAG
GGCGATAGCCTTCACGAACACATAGCCAACCTGGCTGGATCGCCAGCTATAAAGAAGGGCATACTGCAGA
CAGTGAAGGTTGTGGATGAGCTGGTGAAGGTAAGTTCTGCATTTGGTTATGCTCCTTGCATTTTAGGTGT
TCGTCGCACTTCCATTTCCATGAATAGCTAAGATTTTTTTTCTCTGCATTCATTCTTCTTGCCTCAGTTC
TAACTGTTTGTGGTATTTTTGTTTTAATTATTGCTACAGGTCATGGGCCGCCATAAGCCGGAGAACATCG
TCATCGAGATGGCGAGGGAAAACCAGACGACTCAGAAAGGGCAGAAGAACTCACGGGAGCGCATGAAGCG
GATAGAGGAAGGCATCAAGGAGCTTGGGAGTCAGATTCTGAAAGAGCACCCAGTCGAAAATACTCAACTC
CAGAACGAGAAGCTGTACCTCTATTACCTCCAGAATGGGAGAGATATGTACGTCGACCAAGAGCTCGACA
TTAACAGACTCTCCGACTATGATGTGGATCACATTGTCCCTCAATCTTTCCTGAAGGACGATAGTATTGA
CAACAAGGTAAAGCAACTGTGTTTTAATCAATTTCTTGTCAGGATATATGGATTATAACTTAATTTTTGA
GAAATCTGTAGTATTTGGCGTGAAATGAGTTTGCTTTTTGGTTTCTCCCGTGTTATAGGTCCTTACGCGC
TCAGACAAGAACCGCGGAAAATCCGACAATGTACCCAGCGAGGAGGTTGTGAAGAAGATGAAGAACTATT
GGAGGCAGCTTTTGAATGCTAAGCTCATAACCCAACGGAAATTCGACAATCTCACGAAGGCAGAAAGGGG
CGGACTGTCTGAGCTCGACAAAGCCGGCTTCATCAAGCGCCAGTTGGTTGAAACTCGTCAGATTACGAAA
CATGTGGCCCAGATACTCGATTCGCGTATGAATACGAAGTATGATGAGAATGACAAACTTATCAGGGAGG
TAAAGGTAAAGTTTCCAACTTTCCTTTACCATATCAAACTAAAGTTCGAAACTTTTTATTTGATCAACTT
CAAGGCCACCCGATCTTTCTATTCCTGATTAATTTGTGATGAATCCATATTGACTTTTGATGGTTACGCA
GGTGATCACCCTCAAGAGCAAACTGGTTAGTGACTTCCGGAAGGACTTCCAGTTTTACAAGGTTCGCGAG
ATCAACAACTACCATCATGCCCATGACGCCTACCTGAACGCCGTTGTTGGCACTGCTCTCATCAAGAAGT
ATCCGAAACTGGAGTCTGAGTTTGTGTACGGGGATTACAAGGTGTACGACGTTAGGAAGATGATCGCGAA
GTCAGAACAAGAGATCGGCAAGGCTACCGCGAAATACTTCTTTTACTCGAATATCATGAACTTCTTCAAG
ACAGAGATCACTCTGGCGAATGGTGAAATCCGGAAGAGGCCTCTGATCGAGACAAATGGCGAAACAGGTC
TGTCTTTCCTATTTCATATGTTTAATCCTAGGAATTTGATCAATTGATTGTATGTATGTCGATCCCAAGA
CTTTCTTGTTCACTTATATCTTAACTCTCTCTTTGCTGTTTCTTGCAGGTGAGATTGTCTGGGATAAGGG
CAGGGATTTTGCGACTGTGCGTAAGGTTCTCAGCATGCCCCAAGTCAACATAGTCAAGAAAACGGAGGTT
CAAACCGGTGGTTTCTCCAAGGAGTCCATTCTCCCTAAGCGCAACTCCGACAAACTGATTGCGAGGAAGA
AGGATTGGGATCCGAAGAAATACGGAGGCTTTGATAGCCCTACCGTGGCATACAGCGTACTGGTAGTGGC
CAAGGTGGAGAAGGGCAAGAGCAAGAAACTGAAAAGCGTCAAGGAACTGCTTGGAATTACCATAATGGAA
AGGTCCTCGTTCGAGAAGAATCCGATCGACTTCCTCGAGGCTAAAGGTAAAATATTGGATGCCAGACGAT
ATTCTTTCTTTTGATTTGTAACTTTTTCCTGTCAAGGTCGATAAATTTTATTTTTTTTGGTAAAAGGTCG
ATAATTTTTTTTTGGAGCCATTATGTAATTTTCCTAATTAACTGAACCAAAATTATACAAACCAGGTTAC
AAAGAGGTGAAGAAAGACCTCATTATCAAACTGCCCAAGTATTCGCTTTTCGAATTGGAAAATGGCAGAA
AACGCATGCTGGCATCTGCCGGAGAACTGCAGAAGGGCAACGAGCTGGCATTGCCCAGTAAGTACGTCAA
CTTCCTGTACTTGGCCTCACACTATGAGAAGCTGAAGGGGTCACCAGAGGACAACGAGCAGAAGCAGTTG
TTTGTCGAGCAGCACAAGCACTATCTTGATGAGATCATAGAGCAGATCAGCGAATTTTCCAAGCGGGTCA
TTCTTGCAGACGCTAACCTCGATAAGGTAAGGACTTCTCATGAATATTAGTGGCAGATTAGTGTTGTTAA
AGTCTTTGGTTAGATAATCGATGCCTCCTAATTGTCCATGTTTTACTGGTTTTCTACAATTAAAGGTGCT
TTCCGCGTACAACAAGCACAGAGATAAGCCGATAAGGGAACAAGCGGAAAACATCATCCACCTGTTCACA
CTGACCAATCTGGGAGCCCCAGCAGCCTTTAAGTACTTCGATACCACTATCGACAGAAAGCGCTACACAT
CAACCAAGGAAGTGTTGGACGCTACCCTTATTCACCAATCTATTACAGGGCTCTATGAGACAAGGATAGA
TCTGTCGCAGTTGGGTGGTGACTCTAGGGCTGACCCAAAGAAGAAGCGTAAAGTCTGAGCTTGCTTTCGT
TCGTATCATCGGTTTCGACAACGTTCGTCAAGTTCAATGCATCAGTTTCATTGCGCACACACCAGAATCC
TACTGAGTTTGAGTATTATGGCATTGGGAAAACTGTTTTTCTTGTACCATTTGTTGTGCTTGTAATTTAC
TGTGTTTTTTATTCGGTTTTCGCTATCGAACTGTGAAATGGAAATGGATGGAGAAGAGTTAATGAATGAT
ATGGTCCTTTTGTTCATTCTCAAATTAATATTATTTGTTTTTTCTCTTATTTGTTGTGTGTTGAATTTGA
AATTATAAGAGATATGCAAACATTTTGTTTTGAGTAAAAATGTGTCAAATCGTGGCCTCTAATGACCGAA
GTTAATATGAGGAGTAAAACACTTGTAGTTGTACCATTATGCTTATTCACTAGGCAACAAATATATTTTC
AGACCTAGAAAAGCTGCAAATGTTACTGAATACAAGTATGTCCTCTTGTGTTTTAGACATTTATGAACTT
TCCTTTATGTAATTTTCCAGAATCCTTGTCAGATTCTAATCATTGCTTTATAATTATAGTTATACTCATG
GATTTGTAGTTGAGTATGAAAATATTTTTTAATGCATTTTATGACTTGCCAATTGATTGACAACGCTAAG
CTTGAATTCTTGCTTGTCTTC
